Addgene plasmid #84330: pH1R-P2A-mCherry-N1
Purpose: Co-expresses (untagged) Histamine-1 receptor and mCherry
Depositing lab: Dorus Gadella. Depositing organization: University of Amsterdam. Publication: Quantitative Single-Cell Analysis of Signaling Pathways Activated Immediately Downstream of Histamine Receptor Subtypes. van Unen J, Rashidfarrokhi A, Hoogendoorn E, Postma M, Gadella TW Jr, Goedhart J. Mol Pharmacol. 2016 Sep;90(3):162-76. doi: 10.1124/mol.116.104505. Epub 2016 Jun 29. PubMed 27358232.
Backbone
  Vector backbone: pEGFP-N1
  Backbone manufacturer: Clontech
  Backbone size w/o insert (bp): 4000
  Total vector size (bp): 6230
  Vector type: Mammalian Expression
  Selectable markers: Neomycin (select with G418)
Growth in bacteria
  Bacterial resistance: Kanamycin, 50 μg/mL
  Growth temperature: 37°C
  Growth strain: DH5alpha
  Copy number: High Copy
Gene/Insert
  Gene/Insert name: H1R-P2A-mCherry (alt name: Histamine 1 receptor)
  Species: H. sapiens (human)
  Entrez Gene: HRH1 (a.k.a. H1-R, H1R, HH1R, hisH1)
  Promoter: CMV
  Cloning method: Unknown
  Sequencing primers: 5′ CMV
Terms and licenses: Academic/Nonprofit Terms; Industry Terms: Not Available to Industry
How to cite: pH1R-P2A-mCherry-N1 was a gift from Dorus Gadella (Addgene plasmid # 84330 ; http://n2t.net/addgene:84330 ; RRID:Addgene_84330)
