[The description below was written by a language model from this plasmid's Addgene catalogue record and pLannotate feature annotations shown in this document.]
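Description:
pH1R-P2A-mCherry-N1 is a 6,230 bp mammalian expression plasmid built on the Clontech pEGFP-N1 backbone, in which the original fluorescent protein has been replaced by mCherry. It is propagated in E. coli at high copy from a ColE1/pUC-type origin and also carries an f1 phage origin. A single NeoR/KanR (Tn5 aminoglycoside phosphotransferase) gene serves both hosts. A bacterial bla-type promoter drives it for kanamycin selection, and the adjacent SV40 enhancer/early promoter drives it in mammalian cells for G418 selection, with the HSV TK polyadenylation signal terminating the transcript. The short ble, bGH poly(A) and SV40 large T antigen fragments called in the annotation appear to be backbone remnants or partial matches rather than functional elements.

The payload is a single open reading frame expressed from the human cytomegalovirus immediate early enhancer and promoter and terminated by the SV40 poly(A) signal. It encodes the human histamine H1 receptor (HRH1), a short stretch of residual multiple cloning site, a P2A peptide and then mCherry. The P2A element is named in the catalogue entry but not annotated in the feature table; it presumably lies in the unannotated gap between the receptor and mCherry coding regions. P2A causes ribosomal skipping during translation, so the receptor and the red fluorescent protein are produced as separate polypeptides from one transcript. The receptor is therefore not fused to a fluorescent tag, apart from the few 2A residues normally left at the C-terminus of the upstream protein. mCherry fluorescence marks transfected cells and gives an indication of expression level. The stated purpose is co-expression of the untagged receptor with mCherry, and the associated publication concerns quantitative single-cell analysis of signalling immediately downstream of histamine receptor subtypes.
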