Features (pLannotate 1.2.2; 16 found; start..end, strand, type, name):
     61..364     +  enhancer       CMV enhancer: human cytomegalovirus immediate early enhancer
    365..568     +  promoter       CMV promoter: human cytomegalovirus (CMV) immediate early promoter
    591..627     +  misc_feature   MCS (fragment): multiple cloning site
    628..2088    +  CDS            HRH1: HRH1_HUMAN - Experimental evidence at protein level: Swiss-Prot protein existence level 1. In peripheral tissues, the H1 subclass of histamine receptors mediates the contraction of smooth muscles, increase in capillary permeability due to contraction of terminal venules, and catecholamine release from adrenal medulla, as well as mediating neurotransmission in the central nervous system. From Homo sapiens (Human).
   2089..2111    +  misc_feature   MCS (fragment): multiple cloning site
   2185..2892    +  CDS            mCherry: mCherry is a basic (constitutively fluorescent) red fluorescent protein published in 2004, derived from Discosoma sp.. It is reported to be a very rapidly-maturing monomer with low acid sensitivity.
   2912..2995    +  CDS            large T antigen (fragment): large T antigen from SV40 (simian virus 40)
   3018..3139    +  polyA_signal   SV40 poly(A) signal: SV40 polyadenylation signal
   3173..3601    -  rep_origin     f1 ori (sequence partly withheld): f1 bacteriophage origin of replication; arrow indicates direction of (+) strand synthesis
   3628..3732    +  promoter       AmpR promoter: bla
   3734..4091    +  promoter       SV40 promoter: SV40 enhancer and early promoter
   4126..4920    +  CDS            NeoR/KanR: aminoglycoside phosphotransferase from Tn5; aph(3')-II (or nptII); confers resistance to neomycin, kanamycin, and G418 (Geneticin®)
   4941..5093    +  CDS            ble (fragment): BLE_KLEPN - Experimental evidence at protein level: Swiss-Prot protein existence level 1. Binding protein with a strong affinity to the bleomycin family of antibiotics. Binds to CL990; an antimitotic-antibiotic compound. From Klebsiella pneumoniae.
   5152..5199    +  polyA_signal   HSV TK poly(A) signal: herpes simplex virus thymidine kinase polyadenylation signal (Cole and Stacy, 1985)
   5290..5306    -  polyA_signal   bGH poly(A) signal (fragment): bovine growth hormone polyadenylation signal
   5528..6116    +  rep_origin     ori: high-copy-number ColE1/pMB1/pBR322/pUC origin of replication
>Addgene plasmid #84330 | pH1R-P2A-mCherry-N1 | depositor full sequence | sequence record 160916 | pH1R-P2A-mCherry-N1 sequence 6230 bps
TAGTTATTAATAGTAATCAATTACGGGGTCATTAGTTCATAGCCCATATATGGAGTTCCGCGTTACATAA
CTTACGGTAAATGGCCCGCCTGGCTGACCGCCCAACGACCCCCGCCCATTGACGTCAATAATGACGTATG
TTCCCATAGTAACGCCAATAGGGACTTTCCATTGACGTCAATGGGTGGAGTATTTACGGTAAACTGCCCA
CTTGGCAGTACATCAAGTGTATCATATGCCAAGTACGCCCCCTATTGACGTCAATGACGGTAAATGGCCC
GCCTGGCATTATGCCCAGTACATGACCTTATGGGACTTTCCTACTTGGCAGTACATCTACGTATTAGTCA
TCGCTATTACCATGGTGATGCGGTTTTGGCAGTACATCAATGGGCGTGGATAGCGGTTTGACTCACGGGG
ATTTCCAAGTCTCCACCCCATTGACGTCAATGGGAGTTTGTTTTGGCACCAAAATCAACGGGACTTTCCA
AAATGTCGTAACAACTCCGCCCCATTGACGCAAATGGGCGGTAGGCGTGTACGGTGGGAGGTCTATATAA
GCAGAGCTGGTTTAGTGAACCGTCAGATCCGCTAGCGCTACCGGACTCAGATCTCGAGCTCAAGCTTATG
AGCCTCCCCAATTCCTCCTGCCTCTTAGAAGACAAGATGTGTGAGGGCAACAAGACCACTATGGCCAGCC
CCCAGCTGATGCCCCTGGTGGTGGTCCTGAGCACTATCTGCTTGGTCACAGTAGGGCTCAACCTGCTGGT
GCTGTATGCCGTACGGAGTGAGCGGAAGCTCCACACTGTGGGGAACCTGTACATCGTCAGCCTCTCGGTG
GCGGACTTGATCGTGGGTGCCGTCGTCATGCCTATGAACATCCTCTACCTGCTCATGTCCAAGTGGTCAC
TGGGCCGTCCTCTCTGCCTCTTTTGGCTTTCCATGGACTATGTGGCCAGCACAGCGTCCATTTTCAGTGT
CTTCATCCTGTGCATTGATCGCTACCGCTCTGTCCAGCAGCCCCTCAGGTACCTTAAGTATCGTACCAAG
ACCCGAGCCTCGGCCACCATTCTGGGGGCCTGGTTTCTCTCTTTTCTGTGGGTTATTCCCATTCTAGGCT
GGAATCACTTCATGCAGCAGACCTCGGTGCGCCGAGAGGACAAGTGTGAGACAGACTTCTATGATGTCAC
CTGGTTCAAGGTCATGACTGCCATCATCAACTTCTACCTGCCCACCTTGCTCATGCTCTGGTTCTATGCC
AAGATCTACAAGGCCGTACGACAACACTGCCAGCACCGGGAGCTCATCAATAGGTCCCTCCCTTCCTTCT
CAGAAATTAAGCTGAGGCCAGAGAACCCCAAGGGGGATGCCAAGAAACCAGGGAAGGAGTCTCCCTGGGA
GGTTCTGAAAAGGAAGCCAAAAGATGCTGGTGGTGGATCTGTCTTGAAGTCACCATCCCAAACCCCCAAG
GAGATGAAATCCCCAGTTGTCTTCAGCCAAGAGGATGATAGAGAAGTAGACAAACTCTACTGCTTTCCAC
TTGATATTGTGCACATGCAGGCTGCGGCAGAGGGGAGTAGCAGGGACTATGTAGCCGTCAACCGGAGCCA
TGGCCAGCTCAAGACAGATGAGCAGGGCCTGAACACACATGGGGCCAGCGAGATATCAGAGGATCAGATG
TTAGGTGATAGCCAGTCCTTCTCTCGAACGGACTCAGATACCACCACAGAGACAGCACCAGGCAAAGGCA
AATTGAGGAGTGGGTCTAACACAGGCCTGGATTACATCAAGTTTACTTGGAAGAGGCTCCGCTCGCATTC
AAGACAGTATGTATCTGGGTTGCACATGAACCGCGAAAGGAAGGCCGCCAAACAGTTGGGTTTTATCATG
GCAGCCTTCATCCTCTGCTGGATCCCTTATTTCATCTTCTTCATGGTCATTGCCTTCTGCAAGAACTGTT
GCAATGAACATTTGCACATGTTCACCATCTGGCTGGGCTACATCAACTCCACACTGAACCCCCTCATCTA
CCCCTTGTGCAATGAGAACTTCAAGAAGACATTCAAGAGAATTCTGCATATTCGCTCCCCGCGGGCCCGG
GATCCACCGGTGGGATCGGGTGCTACTAACTTCAGCCTGCTGAAGCAGGCTGGAGACGTGGAGGAGAACC
CTGGACCTGGGTCCATGGTGAGCAAGGGCGAGGAGGATAACATGGCCATCATCAAGGAGTTCATGCGCTT
CAAGGTGCACATGGAGGGCTCCGTGAACGGCCACGAGTTCGAGATCGAGGGCGAGGGCGAGGGCCGCCCC
TACGAGGGCACCCAGACCGCCAAGCTGAAGGTGACCAAGGGTGGCCCCCTGCCCTTCGCCTGGGACATCC
TGTCCCCTCAGTTCATGTACGGCTCCAAGGCCTACGTGAAGCACCCCGCCGACATCCCCGACTACTTGAA
GCTGTCCTTCCCCGAGGGCTTCAAGTGGGAGCGCGTGATGAACTTCGAGGACGGCGGCGTGGTGACCGTG
ACCCAGGACTCCTCCCTGCAGGACGGCGAGTTCATCTACAAGGTGAAGCTGCGCGGCACCAACTTCCCCT
CCGACGGCCCCGTAATGCAGAAGAAGACCATGGGCTGGGAGGCCTCCTCCGAGCGGATGTACCCCGAGGA
CGGCGCCCTGAAGGGCGAGATCAAGCAGAGGCTGAAGCTGAAGGACGGCGGCCACTACGACGCTGAGGTC
AAGACCACCTACAAGGCCAAGAAGCCCGTGCAGCTGCCCGGCGCCTACAACGTCAACATCAAGTTGGACA
TCACCTCCCACAACGAGGACTACACCATCGTGGAACAGTACGAACGCGCCGAGGGCCGCCACTCCACCGG
CGGCATGGACGAGCTGTACAAGTAAAGCGGCCGCGACTCTAGATCATAATCAGCCATACCACATTTGTAG
AGGTTTTACTTGCTTTAAAAAACCTCCCACACCTCCCCCTGAACCTGAAACATAAAATGAATGCAATTGT
TGTTGTTAACTTGTTTATTGCAGCTTATAATGGTTACAAATAAAGCAATAGCATCACAAATTTCACAAAT
AAAGCATTTTTTTCACTGCATTCTAGTTGTGGTTTGTCCAAACTCATCAATGTATCTTAAGGCGTAAATT
GTAAGCGTTAATATTTTGTTAAAATTCGCGTTAAATTTTTGTTAAATCAGCTCATTTTTTAACCAATAGG
CCGAAATCGGCAAAATCCCTTATAAATCAAAAGAATAGACCGAGATAGGGT
[37 nt withheld, positions 3272-3308]
AAAGAACGTGGACTCCAACGTCAAAGG
[49 nt withheld, positions 3336-3384]
T
[91 nt withheld, positions 3386-3476]
G
[124 nt withheld, positions 3478-3601]
CAGGTGGCACTTTTCGGGGAAATGTGCGCGGAACCCCTATTTGTTTATTTTTCTAAATACATTCAAATAT
GTATCCGCTCATGAGACAATAACCCTGATAAATGCTTCAATAATATTGAAAAAGGAAGAGTCCTGAGGCG
GAAAGAACCAGCTGTGGAATGTGTGTCAGTTAGGGTGTGGAAAGTCCCCAGGCTCCCCAGCAGGCAGAAG
TATGCAAAGCATGCATCTCAATTAGTCAGCAACCAGGTGTGGAAAGTCCCCAGGCTCCCCAGCAGGCAGA
AGTATGCAAAGCATGCATCTCAATTAGTCAGCAACCATAGTCCCGCCCCTAACTCCGCCCATCCCGCCCC
TAACTCCGCCCAGTTCCGCCCATTCTCCGCCCCATGGCTGACTAATTTTTTTTATTTATGCAGAGGCCGA
GGCCGCCTCGGCCTCTGAGCTATTCCAGAAGTAGTGAGGAGGCTTTTTTGGAGGCCTAGGCTTTTGCAAA
GATCGATCAAGAGACAGGATGAGGATCGTTTCGCATGATTGAACAAGATGGATTGCACGCAGGTTCTCCG
GCCGCTTGGGTGGAGAGGCTATTCGGCTATGACTGGGCACAACAGACAATCGGCTGCTCTGATGCCGCCG
TGTTCCGGCTGTCAGCGCAGGGGCGCCCGGTTCTTTTTGTCAAGACCGACCTGTCCGGTGCCCTGAATGA
ACTGCAAGACGAGGCAGCGCGGCTATCGTGGCTGGCCACGACGGGCGTTCCTTGCGCAGCTGTGCTCGAC
GTTGTCACTGAAGCGGGAAGGGACTGGCTGCTATTGGGCGAAGTGCCGGGGCAGGATCTCCTGTCATCTC
ACCTTGCTCCTGCCGAGAAAGTATCCATCATGGCTGATGCAATGCGGCGGCTGCATACGCTTGATCCGGC
TACCTGCCCATTCGACCACCAAGCGAAACATCGCATCGAGCGAGCACGTACTCGGATGGAAGCCGGTCTT
GTCGATCAGGATGATCTGGACGAAGAGCATCAGGGGCTCGCGCCAGCCGAACTGTTCGCCAGGCTCAAGG
CGAGCATGCCCGACGGCGAGGATCTCGTCGTGACCCATGGCGATGCCTGCTTGCCGAATATCATGGTGGA
AAATGGCCGCTTTTCTGGATTCATCGACTGTGGCCGGCTGGGTGTGGCGGACCGCTATCAGGACATAGCG
TTGGCTACCCGTGATATTGCTGAAGAGCTTGGCGGCGAATGGGCTGACCGCTTCCTCGTGCTTTACGGTA
TCGCCGCTCCCGATTCGCAGCGCATCGCCTTCTATCGCCTTCTTGACGAGTTCTTCTGAGCGGGACTCTG
GGGTTCGAAATGACCGACCAAGCGACGCCCAACCTGCCATCACGAGATTTCGATTCCACCGCCGCCTTCT
ATGAAAGGTTGGGCTTCGGAATCGTTTTCCGGGACGCCGGCTGGATGATCCTCCAGCGCGGGGATCTCAT
GCTGGAGTTCTTCGCCCACCCTAGGGGGAGGCTAACTGAAACACGGAAGGAGACAATACCGGAAGGAACC
CGCGCTATGACGGCAATAAAAAGACAGAATAAAACGCACGGTGTTGGGTCGTTTGTTCATAAACGCGGGG
TTCGGTCCCAGGGCTGGCACTCTGTCGATACCCCACCGAGACCCCATTGGGGCCAATACGCCCGCGTTTC
TTCCTTTTCCCCACCCCACCCCCCAAGTTCGGGTGAAGGCCCAGGGCTCGCAGCCAACGTCGGGGCGGCA
GGCCCTGCCATAGCCTCAGGTTACTCATATATACTTTAGATTGATTTAAAACTTCATTTTTAATTTAAAA
GGATCTAGGTGAAGATCCTTTTTGATAATCTCATGACCAAAATCCCTTAACGTGAGTTTTCGTTCCACTG
AGCGTCAGACCCCGTAGAAAAGATCAAAGGATCTTCTTGAGATCCTTTTTTTCTGCGCGTAATCTGCTGC
TTGCAAACAAAAAAACCACCGCTACCAGCGGTGGTTTGTTTGCCGGATCAAGAGCTACCAACTCTTTTTC
CGAAGGTAACTGGCTTCAGCAGAGCGCAGATACCAAATACTGTCCTTCTAGTGTAGCCGTAGTTAGGCCA
CCACTTCAAGAACTCTGTAGCACCGCCTACATACCTCGCTCTGCTAATCCTGTTACCAGTGGCTGCTGCC
AGTGGCGATAAGTCGTGTCTTACCGGGTTGGACTCAAGACGATAGTTACCGGATAAGGCGCAGCGGTCGG
GCTGAACGGGGGGTTCGTGCACACAGCCCAGCTTGGAGCGAACGACCTACACCGAACTGAGATACCTACA
GCGTGAGCTATGAGAAAGCGCCACGCTTCCCGAAGGGAGAAAGGCGGACAGGTATCCGGTAAGCGGCAGG
GTCGGAACAGGAGAGCGCACGAGGGAGCTTCCAGGGGGAAACGCCTGGTATCTTTATAGTCCTGTCGGGT
TTCGCCACCTCTGACTTGAGCGTCGATTTTTGTGATGCTCGTCAGGGGGGCGGAGCCTATGGAAAAACGC
CAGCAACGCGGCCTTTTTACGGTTCCTGGCCTTTTGCTGGCCTTTTGCTCACATGTTCTTTCCTGCGTTA
TCCCCTGATTCTGTGGATAACCGTATTACCGCCATGCAT
