>Addgene plasmid #84330 | pH1R-P2A-mCherry-N1 | addgene partial sequence | sequence record 168443 | CMV-F 5'-CGCAAATGGGCGGTAGGCGTG-3'
TTAGTGAACCGTCAGATCCGCTAGCGCTACCGGACTCAGATCTCGAGCTCAAGCTTATGAGCCTCCCCAA
TTCCTCCTGCCTCTTAGAAGACAAGATGTGTGAGGGCAACAAGACCACTATGGCCAGCCCCCAGCTGATG
CCCCTGGTGGTGGTCCTGAGCACTATCTGCTTGGTCACAGTAGGGCTCAACCTGCTGGTGCTGTATGCCG
TACGGAGTGAGCGGAAGCTCCACACTGTGGGGAACCTGTACATCGTCAGCCTCTCGGTGGCGGACTTGAT
CGTGGGTGCCGTCGTCATGCCTATGAACATCCTCTACCTGCTCATGTCCAAGTGGTCACTGGGCCGTCCT
CTCTGCCTCTTTTGGCTTTCCATGGACTATGTGGCCAGCACAGCGTCCATTTTCAGTGTCTTCATCCTGT
GCATTGATCGCTACCGCTCTGTCCAGCAGCCCCTCAGGTACCTTAAGTATCGTACCAAGACCCGAGCCTC
GGCCACCATTCTGGGGGCCTGGTTTCTCTCTTTTCTGTGGGTTATTCCCATTCTAGGCTGGAATCACTTC
ATGCAGCAGACCTCGGTGCGCCGAGAGGACAAGTGTGAGACAGACTTCTATGATGTCACCTGGTTCAAGG
TCATGACTGCCATCATCAACTTCTACCTGCCCACCTTGCTCATGCTCTGGTTCTATGCCAAGATCTACAA
GGCCGTACGACAACACTGCCAGCACCGGGAGCTCATCAATAGGTCCCTCCCTTCCTTCTCAGAAATTAAG
CTGAGGCCAGAGAACCCCAAGGGGGATGCCAAGAAACCAGGGAAGGAGTCTCCCTGGGAGGTTCTGAAAA
GGAAGCCAAAAGATGCTGGTGGTGGATCTGTCTTGAAGTCACCATCCCAAA
