>Addgene plasmid #84330 | pH1R-P2A-mCherry-N1 | addgene partial sequence | sequence record 168444 | mCherry-R 5'-TTGGTCACCTTCAGCTTGG-3'
GGCCTCGCCCTCGCCCTCGATCTCGAACTCGTGGCCGTTCACGGAGCCCTCCATGTGCACCTTGAAGCGC
ATGAACTCCTTGATGATGGCCATGTTATCCTCCTCGCCCTTGCTCACCATGGACCCAGGTCCAGGGTTCT
CCTCCACGTCTCCAGCCTGCTTCAGCAGGCTGAAGTTAGTAGCACCCGATCCCACCGGTGGATCCCGGGC
CCGCGGGGAGCGAATATGCAGAATTCTCTTGAATGTCTTCTTGAAGTTCTCATTGCACAAGGGGTAGATG
AGGGGGTTCAGTGTGGAGTTGATGTAGCCCAGCCAGATGGTGAACATGTGCAAATGTTCATTGCAACAGT
TCTTGCAGAAGGCAATGACCATGAAGAAGATGAAATAAGGGATCCAGCAGAGGATGAAGGCTGCCATGAT
AAAACCCAACTGTTTGGCGGCCTTCCTTTCGCGGTTCATGTGCAACCCAGATACATACTGTCTTGAATGC
GAGCGGAGCCTCTTCCAAGTAAACTTGATGTAATCCAGGCCTGTGTTAGACCCACTCCTCAATTTGCCTT
TGCCTGGTGCTGTCTCTGTGGTGGTATCTGAGTCCGTTCGAGAGAAGGACTGGCTATCACCTAACATCTG
ATCCTCTGATATCTCGCTGGCCCCATGTGTGTTCAGGCCCTGCTCATCTGTCTTGAGCTGGCCATGGCTC
CGGTTGACGGCTACATAGTCCCTGCTACTCCCCTCTGCCGCAGCCTGCATGTGCACAATATCAAGTGGAA
